>Addgene plasmid #25736 | pSLIK-Zeo | depositor full sequence | sequence record 12061 | Author sequence
GTCGACGGATCGGGAGATCTCCCGATCCCCTATGGTGCACTCTCAGTACAATCTGCTCTGATGCCGCATA
GTTAAGCCAGTATCTGCTCCCTGCTTGTGTGTTGGAGGTCGCTGAGTAGTGCGCGAGCAAAATTTAAGCT
ACAACAAGGCAAGGCTTGACCGACAATTGCATGAAGAATCTGCTTAGGGTTAGGCGTTTTGCGCTGCTTC
GCGATGTACGGGCCAGATATACGCGTTGACATTGATTATTGACTAGTTATTAATAGTAATCAATTACGGG
GTCATTAGTTCATAGCCCATATATGGAGTTCCGCGTTACATAACTTACGGTAAATGGCCCGCCTGGCTGA
CCGCCCAACGACCCCCGCCCATTGACGTCAATAATGACGTATGTTCCCATAGTAACGCCAATAGGGACTT
TCCATTGACGTCAATGGGTGGAGTATTTACGGTAAACTGCCCACTTGGCAGTACATCAAGTGTATCATAT
GCCAAGTACGCCCCCTATTGACGTCAATGACGGTAAATGGCCCGCCTGGCATTATGCCCAGTACATGACC
TTATGGGACTTTCCTACTTGGCAGTACATCTACGTATTAGTCATCGCTATTACCATGGTGATGCGGTTTT
GGCAGTACATCAATGGGCGTGGATAGCGGTTTGACTCACGGGGATTTCCAAGTCTCCACCCCATTGACGT
CAATGGGAGTTTGTTTTGGCACCAAAATCAACGGGACTTTCCAAAATGTCGTAACAACTCCGCCCCATTG
ACGCAAATGGGCGGTAGGCGTGTACGGTGGGAGGTCTATATAAGCAGCGCGTTTTGCCTGTACTGGGTCT
CTCTGGTTAGACCAGATCTGAGCCTGGGAGCTCTCTGGCTAACTAGGGAACCCACTGCTTAAGCCTCAAT
AAAGCTTGCCTTGAGTGCTTCAAGTAGTGTGTGCCCGTCTGTTGTGTGACTCTGGTAACTAGAGATCCCT
CAGACCCTTTTAGTCAGTGTGGAAAATCTCTAGCAGTGGCGCCCGAACAGGGACTTGAAAGCGAAAGGGA
AACCAGAGGAGCTCTCTCGACGCAGGACTCGGCTTGCTGAAGCGCGCACGGCAAGAGGCGAGGGGCGGCG
ACTGGTGAGTACGCCAAAAATTTTGACTAGCGGAGGCTAGAAGGAGAGAGATGGGTGCGAGAGCGTCAGT
ATTAAGCGGGGGAGAATTAGATCGCGATGGGAAAAAATTCGGTTAAGGCCAGGGGGAAAGAAAAAATATA
AATTAAAACATATAGTATGGGCAAGCAGGGAGCTAGAACGATTCGCAGTTAATCCTGGCCTGTTAGAAAC
ATCAGAAGGCTGTAGACAAATACTGGGACAGCTACAACCATCCCTTCAGACAGGATCAGAAGAACTTAGA
TCATTATATAATACAGTAGCAACCCTCTATTGTGTGCATCAAAGGATAGAGATAAAAGACACCAAGGAAG
CTTTAGACAAGATAGAGGAAGAGCAAAACAAAAGTAAGACCACCGCACAGCAAGCGGCCGCTGATCTTCA
GACCTGGAGGAGGAGATATGAGGGACAATTGGAGAAGTGAATTATATAAATATAAAGTAGTAAAAATTGA
ACCATTAGGAGTAGCACCCACCAAGGCAAAGAGAAGAGTGGTGCAGAGAGAAAAAAGAGCAGTGGGAATA
GGAGCTTTGTTCCTTGGGTTCTTGGGAGCAGCAGGAAGCACTATGGGCGCAGCGTCAATGACGCTGACGG
TACAGGCCAGACAATTATTGTCTGGTATAGTGCAGCAGCAGAACAATTTGCTGAGGGCTATTGAGGCGCA
ACAGCATCTGTTGCAACTCACAGTCTGGGGCATCAAGCAGCTCCAGGCAAGAATCCTGGCTGTGGAAAGA
TACCTAAAGGATCAACAGCTCCTGGGGATTTGGGGTTGCTCTGGAAAACTCATTTGCACCACTGCTGTGC
CTTGGAATGCTAGTTGGAGTAATAAATCTCTGGAACAGATTTGGAATCACACGACCTGGATGGAGTGGGA
CAGAGAAATTAACAATTACACAAGCTTAATACACTCCTTAATTGAAGAATCGCAAAACCAGCAAGAAAAG
AATGAACAAGAATTATTGGAATTAGATAAATGGGCAAGTTTGTGGAATTGGTTTAACATAACAAATTGGC
TGTGGTATATAAAATTATTCATAATGATAGTAGGAGGCTTGGTAGGTTTAAGAATAGTTTTTGCTGTACT
TTCTATAGTGAATAGAGTTAGGCAGGGATATTCACCATTATCGTTTCAGACCCACCTCCCAACCCCGAGG
GGACCCGACAGGCCCGAAGGAATAGAAGAAGAAGGTGGAGAGAGAGACAGAGACAGATCCATTCGATTAG
TGAACGGATCGGCACTGCGTGCGCCAATTCTGCAGACAAATGGCAGTATTCATCCACAATTTTAAAAGAA
AAGGGGGGATTGGGGGGTACAGTGCAGGGGAAAGAATAGTAGACATAATAGCAACAGACATACAAACTAA
AGAATTACAAAAACAAATTACAAAAATTCAAAATTTTCGGGTTTATTACAGGGACAGCAGAGATCCAGTT
TGGTTAATTCTAGACAGTTATCAACAAGTTTGTACAAAAAAGCTGAACGAGAAACGTAAAATGATATAAA
TATCAATATATTAAATTAGATTTTGCATAAAAAACAGACTACATAATACTGTAAAACACAACATATCCAG
TCACTATGGCGGCCGCATTAGGCACCCCAGGCTTTACACTTTATGCTTCCGGCTCGTATAATGTGTGGAT
TTTGAGTTAGGATCCGGCGAGATTTTCAGGAGCTAAGGAAGCTAAAATGGAGAAAAAAATCACTGGATAT
ACCACCGTTGATATATCCCAATGGCATCGTAAAGAACATTTTGAGGCATTTCAGTCAGTTGCTCAATGTA
CCTATAACCAGACCGTTCAGCTGGATATTACGGCCTTTTTAAAGACCGTAAAGAAAAATAAGCACAAGTT
TTATCCGGCCTTTATTCACATTCTTGCCCGCCTGATGAATGCTCATCCGGAATTCCGTATGGCAATGAAA
GACGGTGAGCTGGTGATATGGGATAGTGTTCACCCTTGTTACACCGTTTTCCATGAGCAAACTGAAACGT
TTTCATCGCTCTGGAGTGAATACCACGACGATTTCCGGCAGTTTCTACACATATATTCGCAAGATGTGGC
GTGTTACGGTGAAAACCTGGCCTATTTCCCTAAAGGGTTTATTGAGAATATGTTTTTCGTCTCAGCCAAT
CCCTGGGTGAGTTTCACCAGTTTTGATTTAAACGTGGCCAATATGGACAACTTCTTCGCCCCCGTTTTCA
CCATGGGCAAATATTATACGCAAGGCGACAAGGTGCTGATGCCGCTGGCGATTCAGGTTCATCATGCCGT
CTGTGATGGCTTCCATGTCGGCAGAATGCTTAATGAATTACAACAGTACTGCGATGAGTGGCAGGGCGGG
GCGTAAAGATCTGGATCCGGCTTACTAAAAGCCAGATAACAGTATGCGTATTTGCGCGCTGATTTTTGCG
GTATAAGAATATATACTGATATGTATACCCGAAGTATGTCAAAAAGAGGTGTGCTATGAAGCAGCGTATT
ACAGTGACAGTTGACAGCGACAGCTATCAGTTGCTCAAGGCATATATGATGTCAATATCTCCGGTCTGGT
AAGCACAACCATGCAGAATGAAGCCCGTCGTCTGCGTGCCGAACGCTGGAAAGCGGAAAATCAGGAAGGG
ATGGCTGAGGTCGCCCGGTTTATTGAAATGAACGGCTCTTTTGCTGACGAGAACAGGGACTGGTGAAATG
CAGTTTAAGGTTTACACCTATAAAAGAGAGAGCCGTTATCGTCTGTTTGTGGATGTACAGAGTGATATTA
TTGACACGCCCGGGCGACGGATGGTGATCCCCCTGGCCAGTGCACGTCTGCTGTCAGATAAAGTCTCCCG
TGAACTTTACCCGGTGGTGCATATCGGGGATGAAAGCTGGCGCATGATGACCACCGATATGGCCAGTGTG
CCGGTCTCCGTTATCGGGGAAGAAGTGGCTGATCTCAGCCACCGCGAAAATGACATCAAAAACGCCATTA
ACCTGATGTTCTGGGGAATATAAATGTCAGGCTCCCTTATACACAGCCAGTCTGCAGGTCGACCATAGTG
ACTGGATATGTTGTGTTTTACAGTATTATGTAGTCTGTTTTTTATGCAAAATCTAATTTAATATATTGAT
ATTTATATCATTTTACGTTTCTCGTTCAGCTTTCTTGTACAAAGTGGTTGATAACATCTCGAGCCATAAA
GATGGTTAATTAACCCACCCAAGATCTGGCCTCCGCGCCGGGTTTTGGCGCCTCCCGCGGGCGCCCCCCT
CCTCACGGCGAGCGCTGCCACGTCAGACGAAGGGCGCAGCGAGCGTCCTGATCCTTCCGCCCGGACGCTC
AGGACAGCGGCCCGCTGCTCATAAGACTCGGCCTTAGAACCCCAGTATCAGCAGAAGGACATTTTAGGAC
GGGACTTGGGTGACTCTAGGGCACTGGTTTTCTTTCCAGAGAGCGGAACAGGCGAGGAAAAGTAGTCCCT
TCTCGGCGATTCTGCGGAGGGATCTCCGTGGGGCGGTGAACGCCGATGATTATATAAGGACGCGCCGGGT
GTGGCACAGCTAGTTCCGTCGCAGCCGGGATTTGGGTCGCGGTTCTTGTTTGTGGATCGCTGTGATCGTC
ACTTGGTGAGTAGCGGGCTGCTGGGCTGGCCGGGGCTTTCGTGGCCGCCGGGCCGCTCGGTGGGACGGAA
GCGTGTGGAGAGACCGCCAAGGGCTGTAGTCTGGGTCCGCGAGCAAGGTTGCCCTGAACTGGGGGTTGGG
GGGAGCGCAGCAAAATGGCGGCTGTTCCCGAGTCTTGAATGGAAGACGCTTGTGAGGCGGGCTGTGAGGT
CGTTGAAACAAGGTGGGGGGCATGGTGGGCGGCAAGAACCCAAGGTCTTGAGGCCTTCGCTAATGCGGGA
AAGCTCTTATTCGGGTGAGATGGGCTGGGGCACCATCTGGGGACCCTGACGTGAAGTTTGTCACTGACTG
GAGAACTCGGTTTGTCGTCTGTTGCGGGGGCGGCAGTTATGGCGGTGCCGTTGGGCAGTGCACCCGTACC
TTTGGGAGCGCGCGCCCTCGTCGTGTCGTGACGTCACCCGTTCTGTTGGCTTATAATGCAGGGTGGGGCC
ACCTGCCGGTAGGTGTGCGGTAGGCTTTTCTCCGTCGCAGGACGCAGGGTTCGGGCCTAGGGTAGGCTCT
CCTGAATCGACAGGCGCCGGACCTCTGGTGAGGGGAGGGATAAGTGAGGCGTCAGTTTCTTTGGTCGGTT
TTATGTACCTATCTTCTTAAGTAGCTGAAGCTCCGGTTTTGAACTATGCGCTCGGGGTTGGCGAGTGTGT
TTTGTGAAGTTTTTTAGGCACCTTTTGAAATGTAATCATTTGGGTCAATATGTAATTTTCAGTGTTAGAC
TAGTAAATTGTCCGCTAAATTCTGGCCGTTTTTGGCTTTTTTGTTAGACGAAGCTTGGTACCGAGCTCGG
ATCTCCACCCCGTACCGGTCCTGCAGTCGAATTCACCATGTCTAGACTGGACAAGAGCAAAGTCATAAAC
GGAGCTCTGGAATTACTCAATGGTGTCGGTATCGAAGGCCTGACGACAAGGAAACTCGCTCAAAAGCTGG
GAGTTGAGCAGCCTACCCTGTACTGGCACGTGAAGAACAAGCGGGCCCTGCTCGATGCCCTGCCAATCGA
GATGCTGGACAGGCATCATACCCACTTCTGCCCCCTGGAAGGCGAGTCATGGCAAGACTTTCTGCGGAAC
AACGCCAAGTCATACCGCTGTGCTCTCCTCTCACATCGCGACGGGGCTAAAGTGCATCTCGGCACCCGCC
CAACAGAGAAACAGTACGAAACCCTGGAAAATCAGCTCGCGTTCCTGTGTCAGCAAGGCTTCTCCCTGGA
GAACGCACTGTACGCTCTGTCCGCCGTGGGCCACTTTACACTGGGCTGCGTATTGGAGGAACAGGAGCAT
CAAGTAGCAAAAGAGGAAAGAGAGACACCTACCACCGATTCTATGCCCCCACTTCTGAGACAAGCAATTG
AGCTGTTCGACCGGCAGGGAGCCGAACCTGCCTTCCTTTTCGGCCTGGAACTAATCATATGTGGCCTGGA
GAAACAGCTAAAGTGCGAAAGCGGCGGGCCGACCGACGCCCTTGACGATTTTGACTTAGACATGCTCCCA
GCCGATGCCCTTGACGACTTTGACCTTGATATGCTGCCTGCTGACGCTCTTGACGATTTTGACCTTGACA
TGCTCCCCGGGTAACTAAGTAAGGATCCGCGGCCGCACTAGAGGAATTCCGCCCCTCTCCCTCCCCCCCC
CCTAACGTTACTGGCCGAAGCCGCTTGGAATAAGGCCGGTGTGTGTTTGTCTATATGTTATTTTCCACCA
TATTGCCGTCTTTTGGCAATGTGAGGGCCCGGAAACCTGGCCCTGTCTTCTTGACGAGCATTCCTAGGGG
TCTTTCCCCTCTCGCCAAAGGAATGCAAGGTCTGTTGAATGTCGTGAAGGAAGCAGTTCCTCTGGAAGCT
TCTTGAAGACAAACAACGTCTGTAGCGACCCTTTGCAGGCAGCGGAACCCCCCACCTGGCGACAGGTGCC
TCTGCGGCCAAAAGCCACGTGTATAAGATACACCTGCAAAGGCGGCACAACCCCAGTGCCACGTTGTGAG
TTGGATAGTTGTGGAAAGAGTCAAATGGCTCTCCTCAAGCGTAGTCAACAAGGGGCTGAAGGATGCCCAG
AAGGTACCCCATTGTATGGGAATCTGATCTGGGGCCTCGGTGCACATGCTTTACATGTGTTTAGTCGAGG
TTAAAAAAACGTCTAGGCCCCCCGAACCACGGGGACGTGGTTTTCCTTTGAAAAACACGATGATAAGCTT
ACCGGTACGCGTGATGTGTTGACAATTAATCATCGGCATAGTATATCGGCATAGTATAATACGACAAGGT
GAGGAACTAAACCATGGCCAAGTTGACCAGTGCCGTTCCGGTGCTCACCGCGCGCGACGTCGCCGGAGCG
GTCGAGTTCTGGACCGACCGGCTCGGGTTCTCCCGGGACTTCGTGGAGGACGACTTCGCCGGTGTGGTCC
GGGACGACGTGACCCTGTTCATCAGCGCGGTCCAGGACCAGGTGGTGCCGGACAACACCCTGGCCTGGGT
GTGGGTGCGCGGCCTGGACGAGCTGTACGCCGAGTGGTCGGAGGTCGTGTCCACGAACTTCCGGGACGCC
TCCGGGCCGGCCATGACCGAGATCGGCGAGCAGCCGTGGGGGCGGGAGTTCGCCCTGCGCGACCCGGCCG
GCAACTGCGTGCACTTCGTGGCCGAGGAGCAGGACTGACACATCTGTACAAGTAAAGCGGCCGCGACTCT
AGATCATAATCAGCCATACCACATTTGTAGAGGTTTTACTTGCTTTAAAAAACCTCCCACACCTCCCCCT
GAACCTGAAACATAAAATGAATGCAATTGTTGTTGTTTAGTCCCTCCCAATTCGATATCAAGCTTATCGA
TAATCAACCTCTGGATTACAAAATTTGTGAAAGATTGACTGGTATTCTTAACTATGTTGCTCCTTTTACG
CTATGTGGATACGCTGCTTTAATGCCTTTGTATCATGCTATTGCTTCCCGTATGGCTTTCATTTTCTCCT
CCTTGTATAAATCCTGGTTGCTGTCTCTTTATGAGGAGTTGTGGCCCGTTGTCAGGCAACGTGGCGTGGT
GTGCACTGTGTTTGCTGACGCAACCCCCACTGGTTGGGGCATTGCCACCACCTGTCAGCTCCTTTCCGGG
ACTTTCGCTTTCCCCCTCCCTATTGCCACGGCGGAACTCATCGCCGCCTGCCTTGCCCGCTGCTGGACAG
GGGCTCGGCTGTTGGGCACTGACAATTCCGTGGTGTTGTCGGGGAAATCATCGTCCTTTCCTTGGCTGCT
CGCCTGTGTTGCCACCTGGATTCTGCGCGGGACGTCCTTCTGCTACGTCCCTTCGGCCCTCAATCCAGCG
GACCTTCCTTCCCGCGGCCTGCTGCCGGCTCTGCGGCCTCTTCCGCGTCTTCGCCTTCGCCCTCAGACGA
GTCGGATCTCCCTTTGGGCCGCCTCCCCGCATCGATACCGTCGACCTCGATCGAGACCTAGAAAAACATG
GAGCAATCACAAGTAGCAATACAGCAGCTACCAATGCTGATTGTGCCTGGCTAGAAGCACAAGAGGAGGA
GGAGGTGGGTTTTCCAGTCACACCTCAGGTACCTTTAAGACCAATGACTTACAAGGCAGCTGTAGATCTT
AGCCACTTTTTAAAAGAAAAGGGGGGACTGGAAGGGCTAATTCACTCCCAACGAAGACAAGATATCCTTG
ATCTGTGGATCTACCACACACAAGGCTACTTCCCTGATTGGCAGAACTACACACCAGGGCCAGGGATCAG
ATATCCACTGACCTTTGGATGGTGCTACAAGCTAGTACCAGTTGAGCAAGAGAAGGTAGAAGAAGCCAAT
GAAGGAGAGAACACCCGCTTGTTACACCCTGTGAGCCTGCATGGGATGGATGACCCGGAGAGAGAAGTAT
TAGAGTGGAGGTTTGACAGCCGCCTAGCATTTCATCACATGGCCCGAGAGCTGCATCCGGACTGTACTGG
GTCTCTCTGGTTAGACCAGATCTGAGCCTGGGAGCTCTCTGGCTAACTAGGGAACCCACTGCTTAAGCCT
CAATAAAGCTTGCCTTGAGTGCTTCAAGTAGTGTGTGCCCGTCTGTTGTGTGACTCTGGTAACTAGAGAT
CCCTCAGACCCTTTTAGTCAGTGTGGAAAATCTCTAGCAGGGCCCGTTTAAACCCGCTGATCAGCCTCGA
CTGTGCCTTCTAGTTGCCAGCCATCTGTTGTTTGCCCCTCCCCCGTGCCTTCCTTGACCCTGGAAGGTGC
CACTCCCACTGTCCTTTCCTAATAAAATGAGGAAATTGCATCGCATTGTCTGAGTAGGTGTCATTCTATT
CTGGGGGGTGGGGTGGGGCAGGACAGCAAGGGGGAGGATTGGGAAGACAATAGCAGGCATGCTGGGGATG
CGGTGGGCTCTATGGCTTCTGAGGCGGAAAGAACCAGCTGGGGCTCTAGGGGGTATCCCC
[124 nt withheld, positions 9231-9354]
C
[91 nt withheld, positions 9356-9446]
A
[49 nt withheld, positions 9448-9496]
CCTTTGACGTTGGAGTCCACGTTCTTT
[37 nt withheld, positions 9524-9560]
ACCCTATCTCGGTCTATTCTTTTGATTTATAAGGGATTTTGCCGATTTCGGCCTATTGGTTAAAAAATGA
GCTGATTTAACAAAAATTTAACGCGAATTAATTCTGTGGAATGTGTGTCAGTTAGGGTGTGGAAAGTCCC
CAGGCTCCCCAGCAGGCAGAAGTATGCAAAGCATGCATCTCAATTAGTCAGCAACCAGGTGTGGAAAGTC
CCCAGGCTCCCCAGCAGGCAGAAGTATGCAAAGCATGCATCTCAATTAGTCAGCAACCATAGTCCCGCCC
CTAACTCCGCCCATCCCGCCCCTAACTCCGCCCAGTTCCGCCCATTCTCCGCCCCATGGCTGACTAATTT
TTTTTATTTATGCAGAGGCCGAGGCCGCCTCTGCCTCTGAGCTATTCCAGAAGTAGTGAGGAGGCTTTTT
TGGAGGCCTAGGCTTTTGCAAAAAGCTCCCGGGAGCTTGTATATCCATTTTCGGATCTGATCAGCACGTG
TTGACAATTAATCATCGGCATAGTATATCGGCATAGTATAATACGACAAGGTGAGGAACTAAACCATGGC
CAAGTTGACCAGTGCCGTTCCGGTGCTCACCGCGCGCGACGTCGCCGGAGCGGTCGAGTTCTGGACCGAC
CGGCTCGGGTTCTCCCGGGACTTCGTGGAGGACGACTTCGCCGGTGTGGTCCGGGACGACGTGACCCTGT
TCATCAGCGCGGTCCAGGACCAGGTGGTGCCGGACAACACCCTGGCCTGGGTGTGGGTGCGCGGCCTGGA
CGAGCTGTACGCCGAGTGGTCGGAGGTCGTGTCCACGAACTTCCGGGACGCCTCCGGGCCGGCCATGACC
GAGATCGGCGAGCAGCCGTGGGGGCGGGAGTTCGCCCTGCGCGACCCGGCCGGCAACTGCGTGCACTTCG
TGGCCGAGGAGCAGGACTGACACGTGCTACGAGATTTCGATTCCACCGCCGCCTTCTATGAAAGGTTGGG
CTTCGGAATCGTTTTCCGGGACGCCGGCTGGATGATCCTCCAGCGCGGGGATCTCATGCTGGAGTTCTTC
GCCCACCCCAACTTGTTTATTGCAGCTTATAATGGTTACAAATAAAGCAATAGCATCACAAATTTCACAA
ATAAAGCATTTTTTTCACTGCATTCTAGTTGTGGTTTGTCCAAACTCATCAATGTATCTTATCATGTCTG
TATACCGTCGACCTCTAGCTAGAGCTTGGCGTAATCATGGTCATAGCTGTTTCCTGTGTGAAATTGTTAT
CCGCTCACAATTCCACACAACATACGAGCCGGAAGCATAAAGTGTAAAGCCTGGGGTGCCTAATGAGTGA
GCTAACTCACATTAATTGCGTTGCGCTCACTGCCCGCTTTCCAGTCGGGAAACCTGTCGTGCCAGCTGCA
TTAATGAATCGGCCAACGCGCGGGGAGAGGCGGTTTGCGTATTGGGCGCTCTTCCGCTTCCTCGCTCACT
GACTCGCTGCGCTCGGTCGTTCGGCTGCGGCGAGCGGTATCAGCTCACTCAAAGGCGGTAATACGGTTAT
CCACAGAATCAGGGGATAACGCAGGAAAGAACATGTGAGCAAAAGGCCAGCAAAAGGCCAGGAACCGTAA
AAAGGCCGCGTTGCTGGCGTTTTTCCATAGGCTCCGCCCCCCTGACGAGCATCACAAAAATCGACGCTCA
AGTCAGAGGTGGCGAAACCCGACAGGACTATAAAGATACCAGGCGTTTCCCCCTGGAAGCTCCCTCGTGC
GCTCTCCTGTTCCGACCCTGCCGCTTACCGGATACCTGTCCGCCTTTCTCCCTTCGGGAAGCGTGGCGCT
TTCTCATAGCTCACGCTGTAGGTATCTCAGTTCGGTGTAGGTCGTTCGCTCCAAGCTGGGCTGTGTGCAC
GAACCCCCCGTTCAGCCCGACCGCTGCGCCTTATCCGGTAACTATCGTCTTGAGTCCAACCCGGTAAGAC
ACGACTTATCGCCACTGGCAGCAGCCACTGGTAACAGGATTAGCAGAGCGAGGTATGTAGGCGGTGCTAC
AGAGTTCTTGAAGTGGTGGCCTAACTACGGCTACACTAGAAGAACAGTATTTGGTATCTGCGCTCTGCTG
AAGCCAGTTACCTTCGGAAAAAGAGTTGGTAGCTCTTGATCCGGCAAACAAACCACCGCTGGTAGCGGTG
GTTTTTTTGTTTGCAAGCAGCAGATTACGCGCAGAAAAAAAGGATCTCAAGAAGATCCTTTGATCTTTTC
TACGGGGTCTGACGCTCAGTGGAACGAAAACTCACGTTAAGGGATTTTGGTCATGAGATTATCAAAAAGG
ATCTTCACCTAGATCCTTTTAAATTAAAAATGAAGTTTTAAATCAATCTAAAGTATATATGAGTAAACTT
GGTCTGACAGTTACCAATGCTTAATCAGTGAGGCACCTATCTCAGCGATCTGTCTATTTCGTTCATCCAT
AGTTGCCTGACTCCCCGTCGTGTAGATAACTACGATACGGGAGGGCTTACCATCTGGCCCCAGTGCTGCA
ATGATACCGCGAGACCCACGCTCACCGGCTCCAGATTTATCAGCAATAAACCAGCCAGCCGGAAGGGCCG
AGCGCAGAAGTGGTCCTGCAACTTTATCCGCCTCCATCCAGTCTATTAATTGTTGCCGGGAAGCTAGAGT
AAGTAGTTCGCCAGTTAATAGTTTGCGCAACGTTGTTGCCATTGCTACAGGCATCGTGGTGTCACGCTCG
TCGTTTGGTATGGCTTCATTCAGCTCCGGTTCCCAACGATCAAGGCGAGTTACATGATCCCCCATGTTGT
GCAAAAAAGCGGTTAGCTCCTTCGGTCCTCCGATCGTTGTCAGAAGTAAGTTGGCCGCAGTGTTATCACT
CATGGTTATGGCAGCACTGCATAATTCTCTTACTGTCATGCCATCCGTAAGATGCTTTTCTGTGACTGGT
GAGTACTCAACCAAGTCATTCTGAGAATAGTGTATGCGGCGACCGAGTTGCTCTTGCCCGGCGTCAATAC
GGGATAATACCGCGCCACATAGCAGAACTTTAAAAGTGCTCATCATTGGAAAACGTTCTTCGGGGCGAAA
ACTCTCAAGGATCTTACCGCTGTTGAGATCCAGTTCGATGTAACCCACTCGTGCACCCAACTGATCTTCA
GCATCTTTTACTTTCACCAGCGTTTCTGGGTGAGCAAAAACAGGAAGGCAAAATGCCGCAAAAAAGGGAA
TAAGGGCGACACGGAAATGTTGAATACTCATACTCTTCCTTTTTCAATATTATTGAAGCATTTATCAGGG
TTATTGTCTCATGAGCGGATACATATTTGAATGTATTTAGAAAAATAAACAAATAGGGGTTCCGCGCACA
TTTCCCCGAAAAGTGCCACCTGAC
Features (pLannotate 1.2.2; 43 found; start..end, strand, type, name):
     31..83      -  misc_feature   bom (fragment): basis of mobility region from pBR322
    238..617     +  enhancer       CMV enhancer: human cytomegalovirus immediate early enhancer
    618..817     +  promoter       CMV promoter: human cytomegalovirus (CMV) immediate early promoter
    835..1015    +  LTR            5' LTR (truncated): truncated 5' long terminal repeat (LTR) from HIV-1
   1062..1187    +  misc_feature   HIV-1 Ψ: packaging signal of human immunodeficiency virus type 1
   1171..1534    +  CDS            HIV-1 gag (fragment): gag protein from human immunodeficiency virus 1; gag
   1680..1913    +  misc_feature   RRE: The Rev response element (RRE) of HIV-1 allows for Rev-dependent mRNA export from the nucleus to the cytoplasm.
   2290..2390    +  CDS            Rev (fragment): human immunodeficiency virus 1 (HIV-1) Rev protein; rev; enhances nuclear export of unspliced and incompletely spliced viral mRNAs
   2440..2557    +  misc_feature   cPPT/CTS: central polypurine tract and central termination sequence of HIV-1
   2614..2738    +  protein_bind   attR1: mutant version of attR; recombination site for the Gateway® LR reaction LR Clonase™
   2763..2793    +  promoter       lac UV5 promoter: E. coli lac promoter with an "up" mutation
   2818..2846    +  promoter       cat promoter (fragment): promoter of the E. coli cat gene encoding chloramphenicol acetyltransferase
   2847..3506    +  CDS            CmR: chloramphenicol acetyltransferase; cat; confers resistance to chloramphenicol
   3685..3843    +  CDS            ccdA (fragment): CCDA_ECO57 - Also known as H, letA. Experimental evidence at protein level: Swiss-Prot protein existence level 1. Antitoxin component of a type II toxin-antitoxin (TA) system which inhibits the post-segregational killing (PSK) of plasmid-free cells, also referred to as a plasmid addiction system. Binds to and blocks the activity of CcdB; will also remove bound CcdB protein from the CcdB-GyrA complex by forming a CcdA-CcdB complex, a process termed rejuvenation. Functions as a transcriptional corepressor for the ccdAB operon, repression also requires CcdB (By similarity). From Escherichia coli
   3848..4150    +  CDS            ccdB: CCDB_ECOLI - Also known as G, letB, letD. Experimental evidence at protein level: Swiss-Prot protein existence level 1. Toxic component of a type II toxin-antitoxin (TA) system, functioning in plasmid maintainence. Responsible for the post- segregational killing (PSK) of plasmid-free cells, also referred to as a plasmid addiction system. Half-life of over 2 hours. Cell killing by CcdB is accompanied by filamentation, defects in chromosome and plasmid segregation, defects in cell division, formation of anucleate cells, decreased DNA synthesis and plasmid loss. Interferes with the activity of DN
   4194..4318    -  protein_bind   attR2: mutant version of attR; recombination site for the Gateway® LR reaction LR Clonase™
   4368..5579    +  promoter       UbC promoter: human ubiquitin C promoter
   5638..6335    +  CDS            rtTA3 (fragment): reverse tetracycline transactivator 3 activates expression from Tet-responsive promoters in the presence of doxycycline
   6265..6375    +  CDS            VP48: 3 tandem repeats of the minimal activation domain of herpes simplex virus VP16 (Cheng et al., 2013)
   6422..6996    +  misc_feature   IRES: internal ribosome entry site (IRES) of the encephalomyocarditis virus (EMCV)
   7018..7065    +  promoter       EM7 promoter: synthetic bacterial promoter&nbsp
   7084..7458    +  CDS            BleoR: antibiotic-binding protein; Sh ble from Streptoalloteichus hindustanus; confers resistance to bleomycin, phleomycin, and Zeocin™
   7492..7575    +  CDS            large T antigen (fragment): large T antigen from SV40 (simian virus 40)
   7609..7632    +  misc_feature   MCS (fragment): pBluescript multiple cloning site
   7632..8220    +  misc_feature   WPRE: woodchuck hepatitis virus posttranscriptional regulatory element
   8221..8240    +  misc_feature   MCS (fragment): pBluescript multiple cloning site
   8242..8742    +  CDS            nef (fragment): NEF_HV1LA - Experimental evidence at protein level: Swiss-Prot protein existence level 1. Extracellular Nef protein targets CD4(+) T-lymphocytes for apoptosis by interacting with CXCR4 surface receptors. From Human immunodeficiency virus type 1 group M subtype B (isolate Lai) (HIV-1).
   8749..8929    +  LTR            5' LTR (truncated): truncated 5' long terminal repeat (LTR) from HIV-1
   8961..9185    +  polyA_signal   bGH poly(A) signal: bovine growth hormone polyadenylation signal
   9189..9210    +  promoter       SV40 promoter (fragment): SV40 enhancer and early promoter
   9231..9659    +  rep_origin     f1 ori (sequence partly withheld): f1 bacteriophage origin of replication; arrow indicates direction of (+) strand synthesis
   9673..10002   +  promoter       SV40 promoter: SV40 enhancer and early promoter
  10050..10097   +  promoter       EM7 promoter: synthetic bacterial promoter&nbsp
  10116..10490   +  CDS            BleoR: antibiotic-binding protein; Sh ble from Streptoalloteichus hindustanus; confers resistance to bleomycin, phleomycin, and Zeocin™
  10500..10625   +  CDS            ble (fragment): BLE_KLEPN - Experimental evidence at protein level: Swiss-Prot protein existence level 1. Binding protein with a strong affinity to the bleomycin family of antibiotics. Binds to CL990; an antimitotic-antibiotic compound. From Klebsiella pneumoniae.
  10620..10741   +  polyA_signal   SV40 poly(A) signal: SV40 polyadenylation signal
  10812..10834   -  protein_bind   lac operator (fragment): The lac repressor binds to the lac operator to inhibit transcription in E. coli. This inhibition can be relieved by adding lactose or isopropyl-β-D-thiogalactopyranoside (IPTG). lac repressor encoded by lacI
  10838..10868   -  promoter       lac promoter: promoter for the E. coli lac operon
  10883..10904   -  protein_bind   CAP binding site: CAP binding activates transcription in the presence of cAMP. E. coli catabolite activator protein
  10917..11009   -  CDS            lacI (fragment): lac repressor; lacI; The lac repressor binds to the lac operator to inhibit transcription in E. coli. This inhibition can be relieved by adding lactose or isopropyl-β-D-thiogalactopyranoside (IPTG).
  11192..11780   -  rep_origin     ori: high-copy-number ColE1/pMB1/pBR322/pUC origin of replication
  11951..12811   -  CDS            AmpR: β-lactamase; bla; confers resistance to ampicillin, carbenicillin, and related antibiotics
  12812..12916   -  promoter       AmpR promoter: bla
