[The description below was written by a language model from this plasmid's Addgene catalogue record and pLannotate feature annotations shown in this document.]
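Description:
pSLIK-Zeo is an empty lentiviral Gateway destination vector of about 12.9 kb, built on the pSLIK backbone for tetracycline-inducible expression of microRNA-based shRNAs or cDNAs in mammalian cells. It replicates in E. coli from a high-copy ColE1/pUC-type origin, also carries an f1 origin, and is selected with ampicillin (AmpR) plus chloramphenicol. The chloramphenicol marker lies within the Gateway cassette alongside the ccdB toxin gene, so the unrecombined vector has to be maintained in a ccdB-tolerant strain.

The viral portion has a CMV enhancer/promoter fused to a truncated HIV-1 5' LTR, which drives genomic RNA production in packaging cells. This is followed by the Ψ packaging signal with a gag fragment, the RRE for Rev-dependent export, and the cPPT/CTS. Next comes the attR1–CmR–ccdB–attR2 cassette, which an LR recombination reaction replaces with the contents of an entry clone. No Tet-responsive promoter is annotated in the vector itself, so the inducible promoter presumably arrives with the entry cassette, although the record does not state this.

Downstream, the human ubiquitin C promoter constitutively drives a bicistronic transcript encoding the reverse transactivator rtTA3, an EMCV IRES and the Sh ble Zeocin resistance gene, followed by WPRE to enhance expression and the 3' LTR with a bGH polyadenylation signal. A single provirus therefore supplies the doxycycline-responsive activator, the selection marker for transduced cells and the inducible payload. A second SV40/EM7-driven Zeocin resistance cassette sits in the plasmid backbone outside the LTRs. The depositor describes the construct as the parent lentivector for co-expression of the Zeocin selection gene.
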