Addgene plasmid #25736: pSLIK-Zeo
Purpose: (Empty Backbone) Lentiviral vector for Tet-based inducible shRNA or cDNA expression, constitutive Zeocin resistance gene coexpression.
Depositing lab: Iain Fraser. Depositing organization: California Institute of Technology. Publication: A single lentiviral vector platform for microRNA-based conditional RNA interference and coordinated transgene expression. Shin KJ, Wall EA, Zavzavadjian JR, Santat LA, Liu J, Hwang JI, Rebres R, Roach T, Seaman W, Simon MI, Fraser ID. Proc Natl Acad Sci U S A. 2006 Sep 12. 103(37):13759-64. 10.1073/pnas.0606179103 PubMed 16945906.
Backbone
  Vector backbone: pSLIK
  Backbone manufacturer: Iain Fraser
  Backbone size (bp): 12944
  Vector type: Mammalian Expression, Lentiviral, RNAi
  Selectable markers: Zeocin
Growth in bacteria
  Bacterial resistance: Chloramphenicol and Ampicillin, 25 & 100 μg/mL
  Growth temperature: 37°C
  Growth strain: DB3.1
  Growth instructions: DB3.1 (ccdB survival)
  Copy number: Unknown
Gene/Insert
  Gene/Insert name: None
  Cloning method: Gateway Cloning; 5′ cloning site attR1 (not destroyed); 3′ cloning site attR2 (not destroyed)
  Sequencing primers: 5′ CMV-F, hUBCpro-F; 3′ hUBCpro-R
Resource information
  A portion of this plasmid was derived from a plasmid made by: rtTA3- Atze Das, University of Amsterdam; ZeoR- Greg Hannon, CSHL; pDS cassette- Invitrogen
Terms and licenses: Academic/Nonprofit Terms; Industry Terms: Not Available to Industry
Depositor comments: Parent lentivector, co-expression of Zeocin selection gene
How to cite: pSLIK-Zeo was a gift from Iain Fraser (Addgene plasmid # 25736 ; http://n2t.net/addgene:25736 ; RRID:Addgene_25736)
