>Addgene plasmid #25736 | pSLIK-Zeo | addgene partial sequence | sequence record 72143 | WPRE-R 5'-CATAGCGTAAAAGGAGCAACA-3'
TAATCCAGAGGTTGATTATCGATAAGCTTGATATCGAATTGGGAGGGACTAAACAACAACAATTGCATTC
ATTTTATGTTTCAGGTTCAGGGGGAGGTGTGGGAGGTTTTTTAAAGCAAGTAAAACCTCTACAAATGTGG
TATGGCTGATTATGATCTAGAGTCGCGGCCGCTTTACTTGTACAGATGTGTCAGTCCTGCTCCTCGGCCA
CGAAGTGCACGCAGTTGCCGGCCGGGTCGCGCAGGGCGAACTCCCGCCCCCACGGCTGCTCGCCGATCTC
GGTCATGGCCGGCCCGGAGGCGTCCCGGAAGTTCGTGGACACGACCTCCGACCACTCGGCGTACAGCTCG
TCCAGGCCGCGCACCCACACCCAGGCCAGGGTGTTGTCCGGCACCACCTGGTCCTGGACCGCGCTGATGA
ACAGGGTCACGTCGTCCCGGACCACACCGGCGAAGTCGTCCTCCACGAAGTCCCGGGAGAACCCGAGCCG
GTCGGTCCAGAACTCGACCGCTCCGGCGACGTCGCGCGCGGTGAGCACCGGAACGGCACTGGTCAACTTG
GCCATGGTTTAGTTCCTCACCTTGTCGTATTATACTATGCCGATATACTATGCCGATGATTAATTGTCAA
CACATCACGCGTACCGGTAAGCTTATCATCGTGTTTTTCAAAGGAAAACCACGTCCCCGTGGTTCGGGGG
GCCTAGACGTTTTTTTAACCTCGACTAAACACATGTAAAGCATGTGCACCGAGGCCCCAG
